>Addgene plasmid #163180 | B7N6P4 | addgene full sequence | sequence record 354370 | Addgene NGS Result
TAATACGACTCACTATAGGGGAATTGTGAGCGGATAACAATTCCCCTCTAGAAATAATTTTGTTTAACTT
TAAGAAGGAGATATACATATGTACGATTTTGTTATCATTGGAGGAGGAATAATTGGTATGTCGACTGCTA
TGCAGCTTATTGATGTTTATCCAGATGCTAGAATTGCTCTACTGGAAAAGGAGTCTGGCCCAGCCTGCCA
TCAGACTGGACACAACTCTGGTGTTATTCACGCAGGTGTGTACTATACTCCTGGTTCACTAAAAGCCCAA
TTTTGCTTGGCCGGTAACAGAGCCACGAAGGCATTTTGTGATCAGAACGGTATTAGATATGATAATTGCG
GAAAGATGCTTGTGGCCACTTCGGAGTTGGAGATGGAAAGGATGCGTGCTCTCTGGGAGCGAACCGCCGC
CAATGGTATAGAGCGTGAATGGTTGAATGCAGAAGAACTCAGAGAAAGAGAACCCAACATCACCGGCTTA
GGTGGGATTTTCGTTCCCTCATCCGGCATTGTTTCGTATCGAGAGGTAACTGCTGCTATGGCTAAGATAT
TTCAGGCTAGAGGTGGTGAGATTATTTACAACGCAGAGGTTTCTGGGTTGAGCGAACACAAGAACGGTGT
TGTTATTAGAACAAGACAGGGTGGTGAATATGAGGCCTCTACATTGATCTCATGCTCAGGATTGATGGCC
GACAGGTTGGTGAAAATGCTTGGTCTCGAACCTGGTTTCATTATCTGTCCTTTTCGAGGAGAATATTTCA
GATTGGCACCAGAGCACAATCAGATCGTAAATCATCTTATATACCCAATACCCGATCCAGCTATGCCTTT
CTTGGGCGTCCATCTGACGAGAATGATTGATGGATCAGTTACCGTCGGTCCTAATGCTGTTTTAGCTTTT
AAGAGGGAAGGGTACAGAAAACGTGACTTCAGTTTCTCTGACACTCTTGAGATTCTTGGGTCGTCCGGTA
TCCGTAGAGTTCTGCAGAATCACCTACGTAGCGGTCTTGGCGAGATGAAGAATTCACTGTGTAAATCTGG
GTATTTGAGGCTCGTGCAGAAGTACTGCCCAAGGTTGAGCCTTTCAGATTTGCAGCCTTGGCCCGCAGGC
GTTCGAGCTCAGGCCGTCTCACCTGACGGAAAGCTTATAGATGACTTTCTTTTCGTTACAACTCCTAGAA
CCATTCATACATGCAATGCCCCAAGCCCAGCCGCCACTTCAGCCATACCTATTGGGGCTCATATAGTAAG
CAAAGTTCAGACACTTCTAGCTTCACAATCAAATCCTGGACGTACTCTAAGAGCTGCTCGAAGTGTAGAT
GCACTTCATGCCGCATTTAACCAAGCTGCTGCTTTGGAACACCACCATCACCACCACCACCACCACCACT
GAGATCCGGCTGCTAACAAAGCCCGAAAGGAAGCTGAGTTGGCTGCTGCCACCGCTGAGCAATAACTAGC
ATAACCCCTTGGGGCCTCTAAACGGGTCTTGAGGGGTTTTTTGCTGAAAGGAGGAACTATATCCGGATTG
GCGAATGGG
[124 nt withheld, positions 1550-1673]
C
[91 nt withheld, positions 1675-1765]
A
[49 nt withheld, positions 1767-1815]
CCTTTGACGTTGGAGTCCACGTTCTTT
[37 nt withheld, positions 1843-1879]
ACCCTATCTCGGTCTATTCTTTTGATTTATAAGGGATTTTGCCGATTTCGGCCTATTGGTTAAAAAATGA
GCTGATTTAACAAAAATTTAACGCGAATTTTAACAAAATATTAACGCTTACAATTTAGGTGGCACTTTTC
GGGGAAATGTGCGCGGAACCCCTATTTGTTTATTTTTCTAAATACATTCAAATATGTATCCGCTCATGAG
ACAATAACCCTGATAAATGCTTCAATAATATTGAAAAAGGAAGAGTATGAGTATTCAACATTTCCGTGTC
GCCCTTATTCCCTTTTTTGCGGCATTTTGCCTTCCTGTTTTTGCTCACCCAGAAACGCTGGTGAAAGTAA
AAGATGCTGAAGATCAGTTGGGTGCACGAGTGGGTTACATCGAACTGGATCTCAACAGCGGTAAGATCCT
TGAGAGTTTTCGCCCCGAAGAACGTTTTCCAATGATGAGCACTTTTAAAGTTCTGCTATGTGGCGCGGTA
TTATCCCGTATTGACGCCGGGCAAGAGCAACTCGGTCGCCGCATACACTATTCTCAGAATGACTTGGTTG
AGTACTCACCAGTCACAGAAAAGCATCTTACGGATGGCATGACAGTAAGAGAATTATGCAGTGCTGCCAT
AACCATGAGTGATAACACTGCGGCCAACTTACTTCTGACAACGATCGGAGGACCGAAGGAGCTAACCGCT
TTTTTGCACAACATGGGGGATCATGTAACTCGCCTTGATCGTTGGGAACCGGAGCTGAATGAAGCCATAC
CAAACGACGAGCGTGACACCACGATGCCTGCAGCAATGGCAACAACGTTGCGCAAACTATTAACTGGCGA
ACTACTTACTCTAGCTTCCCGGCAACAATTAATAGACTGGATGGAGGCGGATAAAGTTGCAGGACCACTT
CTGCGCTCGGCCCTTCCGGCTGGCTGGTTTATTGCTGATAAATCTGGAGCCGGTGAGCGTGGGTCTCGCG
GTATCATTGCAGCACTGGGGCCAGATGGTAAGCCCTCCCGTATCGTAGTTATCTACACGACGGGGAGTCA
GGCAACTATGGATGAACGAAATAGACAGATCGCTGAGATAGGTGCCTCACTGATTAAGCATTGGTAACTG
TCAGACCAAGTTTACTCATATATACTTTAGATTGATTTAAAACTTCATTTTTAATTTAAAAGGATCTAGG
TGAAGATCCTTTTTGATAATCTCATGACCAAAATCCCTTAACGTGAGTTTTCGTTCCACTGAGCGTCAGA
CCCCGTAGAAAAGATCAAAGGATCTTCTTGAGATCCTTTTTTTCTGCGCGTAATCTGCTGCTTGCAAACA
AAAAAACCACCGCTACCAGCGGTGGTTTGTTTGCCGGATCAAGAGCTACCAACTCTTTTTCCGAAGGTAA
CTGGCTTCAGCAGAGCGCAGATACCAAATACTGTCCTTCTAGTGTAGCCGTAGTTAGGCCACCACTTCAA
GAACTCTGTAGCACCGCCTACATACCTCGCTCTGCTAATCCTGTTACCAGTGGCTGCTGCCAGTGGCGAT
AAGTCGTGTCTTACCGGGTTGGACTCAAGACGATAGTTACCGGATAAGGCGCAGCGGTCGGGCTGAACGG
GGGGTTCGTGCACACAGCCCAGCTTGGAGCGAACGACCTACACCGAACTGAGATACCTACAGCGTGAGCT
ATGAGAAAGCGCCACGCTTCCCGAAGGGAGAAAGGCGGACAGGTATCCGGTAAGCGGCAGGGTCGGAACA
GGAGAGCGCACGAGGGAGCTTCCAGGGGGAAACGCCTGGTATCTTTATAGTCCTGTCGGGTTTCGCCACC
TCTGACTTGAGCGTCGATTTTTGTGATGCTCGTCAGGGGGGCGGAGCCTATGGAAAAACGCCAGCAACGC
GGCCTTTTTACGGTTCCTGGCCTTTTGCTGGCCTTTTGCTCACATGTTCTTTCCTGCGTTATCCCCTGAT
TCTGTGGATAACCGTATTACCGCCTTTGAGTGAGCTGATACCGCTCGCCGCAGCCGAACGACCGAGCGCA
GCGAGTCAGTGAGCGAGGAAGCGGAAGAGCGCCTGATGCGGTATTTTCTCCTTACGCATCTGTGCGGTAT
TTCACACCGCAATGGTGCACTCTCAGTACAATCTGCTCTGATGCCGCATAGTTAAGCCAGTATACACTCC
GCTATCGCTACGTGACTGGGTCATGGCTGCGCCCCGACACCCGCCAACACCCGCTGACGCGCCCTGACGG
GCTTGTCTGCTCCCGGCATCCGCTTACAGACAAGCTGTGACCGTCTCCGGGAGCTGCATGTGTCAGAGGT
TTTCACCGTCATCACCGAAACGCGCGAGGCAGCTGCGGTAAAGCTCATCAGCGTGGTCGTGAAGCGATTC
ACAGATGTCTGCCTGTTCATCCGCGTCCAGCTCGTTGAGTTTCTCCAGAAGCGTTAATGTCTGGCTTCTG
ATAAAGCGGGCCATGTTAAGGGCGGTTTTTTCCTGTTTGGTCACTGATGCCTCCGTGTAAGGGGGATTTC
TGTTCATGGGGGTAATGATACCGATGAAACGAGAGAGGATGCTCACGATACGGGTTACTGATGATGAACA
TGCCCGGTTACTGGAACGTTGTGAGGGTAAACAACTGGCGGTATGGATGCGGCGGGACCAGAGAAAAATC
ACTCAGGGTCAATGCCAGCGCTTCGTTAATACAGATGTAGGTGTTCCACAGGGTAGCCAGCAGCATCCTG
CGATGCAGATCCGGAACATAATGGTGCAGGGCGCTGACTTCCGCGTTTCCAGACTTTACGAAACACGGAA
ACCGAAGACCATTCATGTTGTTGCTCAGGTCGCAGACGTTTTGCAGCAGCAGTCGCTTCACGTTCGCTCG
CGTATCGGTGATTCATTCTGCTAACCAGTAAGGCAACCCCGCCAGCCTAGCCGGGTCCTCAACGACAGGA
GCACGATCATGCGCACCCGTGGGGCCGCCATGCCGGCGATAATGGCCTGCTTCTCGCCGAAACGTTTGGT
GGCGGGACCAGTGACGAAGGCTTGAGCGAGGGCGTGCAAGATTCCGAATACCGCAAGCGACAGGCCGATC
ATCGTCGCGCTCCAGCGAAAGCGGTCCTCGCCGAAAATGACCCAGAGCGCTGCCGGCACCTGTCCTACGA
GTTGCATGATAAAGAAGACAGTCATAAGTGCGGCGACGATAGTCATGCCCCGCGCCCACCGGAAGGAGCT
GACTGGGTTGAAGGCTCTCAAGGGCATCGGTCGAGATCCCGGTGCCTAATGAGTGAGCTAACTTACATTA
ATTGCGTTGCGCTCACTGCCCGCTTTCCAGTCGGGAAACCTGTCGTGCCAGCTGCATTAATGAATCGGCC
AACGCGCGGGGAGAGGCGGTTTGCGTATTGGGCGCCAGGGTGGTTTTTCTTTTCACCAGTGAGACGGGCA
ACAGCTGATTGCCCTTCACCGCCTGGCCCTGAGAGAGTTGCAGCAAGCGGTCCACGCTGGTTTGCCCCAG
CAGGCGAAAATCCTGTTTGATGGTGGTTAACGGCGGGATATAACATGAGCTGTCTTCGGTATCATCGTAT
CCCACTACCGAGATATCCGCACCAACGCGCAGCCCGGACTCGGTAATGGCGCGCATTGCGCCCAGCGCCA
TCTGATCGTTGGCAACCAGCATCGCAGTGGGAACGATGCCCTCATTCAGCATTTGCATGGTTTGTTGAAA
ACCGGACATGGCACTCCAGTCGCCTTCCCGTTCCGCTATCGGCTGAATTTGATTGCGAGTGAGATATTTA
TGCCAGCCAGCCAGACGCAGACGCGCCGAGACAGAACTTAATGGGCCCGCTAACAGCGCGATTTGCTGGT
GACCCAATGCGACCAGATGCTCCACGCCCAGTCGCGTACCGTCTTCATGGGAGAAAATAATACTGTTGAT
GGGTGTCTGGTCAGAGACATCAAGAAATAACGCCGGAACATTAGTGCAGGCAGCTTCCACAGCAATGGCA
TCCTGGTCATCCAGCGGATAGTTAATGATCAGCCCACTGACGCGTTGCGCGAGAAGATTGTGCACCGCCG
CTTTACAGGCTTCGACGCCGCTTCGTTCTACCATCGACACCACCACGCTGGCACCCAGTTGATCGGCGCG
AGATTTAATCGCCGCGACAATTTGCGACGGCGCGTGCAGGGCCAGACTGGAGGTGGCAACGCCAATCAGC
AACGACTGTTTGCCCGCCAGTTGTTGTGCCACGCGGTTGGGAATGTAATTCAGCTCCGCCATCGCCGCTT
CCACTTTTTCCCGCGTTTTCGCAGAAACGTGGCTGGCCTGGTTCACCACGCGGGAAACGGTCTGATAAGA
GACACCGGCATACTCTGCGACATCGTATAACGTTACTGGTTTCACATTCACCACCCTGAATTGACTCTCT
TCCGGGCGCTATCATGCCATACCGCGAAAGGTTTTGCGCCATTCGATGGTGTCCGGGATCTCGACGCTCT
CCCTTATGCGACTCCTGCATTAGGAAGCAGCCCAGTAGTAGGTTGAGGCCGTTGAGCACCGCCGCCGCAA
GGAATGGTGCATGCAAGGAGATGGCGCCCAACAGTCCCCCGGCCACGGGGCCTGCCACCATACCCACGCC
GAAACAAGCGCTCATGAGCCCGAAGTGGCGAGCCCGATCTTCCCCATCGGTGATGTCGGCGATATAGGCG
CCAGCAACCGCACCTGTGGCGCCGGTGATGCCGGCCACGATGCGTCCGGCGTAGAGGATCGAGATCTCGA
TCCCGCGAAAT
Features (pLannotate 1.2.2; 19 found; start..end, strand, type, name):
      1..19      +  promoter       T7 promoter: promoter for bacteriophage T7 RNA polymerase
     20..44      +  protein_bind   lac operator: The lac repressor binds to the lac operator to inhibit transcription in E. coli. This inhibition can be relieved by adding lactose or isopropyl-β-D-thiogalactopyranoside (IPTG). lac repressor encoded by lacI
     59..81      +  RBS            RBS: efficient ribosome binding site from bacteriophage T7 gene 10 (Olins and Rangwala, 1989)
     89..1354    +  CDS            lhgD: LHGD_ECOLI - Also known as lhgO From Escherichia coli (strain K12).
   1370..1396    +  CDS            9xHis: 9xHis affinity tag
   1409..1458    +  CDS            SET1 (fragment): solubility-enhancement tag derived from T7 phage gene 10B
   1466..1513    +  terminator     T7 terminator: transcription terminator for bacteriophage T7 RNA polymerase
   1550..1978    +  rep_origin     f1 ori (sequence partly withheld): f1 bacteriophage origin of replication; arrow indicates direction of (+) strand synthesis
   2031..2135    +  promoter       AmpR promoter: bla
   2136..2996    +  CDS            AmpR: β-lactamase; bla; confers resistance to ampicillin, carbenicillin, and related antibiotics
   3167..3755    +  rep_origin     ori: high-copy-number ColE1/pMB1/pBR322/pUC origin of replication
   3941..4080    -  misc_feature   bom: basis of mobility region from pBR322
   4182..4373    -  CDS            rop: Rop protein, which maintains plasmids at low copy number; rop
   4390..4770    +  CDS            YPB1_ECOLX: Protein predicted: Swiss-Prot protein existence level 4. From Escherichia coli.
   4842..5133    -  CDS            TcR (fragment): tetracycline efflux protein; tet; confers resistance to tetracycline
   5148..5169    -  protein_bind   CAP binding site: CAP binding activates transcription in the presence of cAMP. E. coli catabolite activator protein
   5182..6264    -  CDS            lacI: lac repressor; lacI; The lac repressor binds to the lac operator to inhibit transcription in E. coli. This inhibition can be relieved by adding lactose or isopropyl-β-D-thiogalactopyranoside (IPTG).
   6265..6342    -  promoter       lacI promoter: lacI
   6350..6629    -  CDS            TcR (fragment): tetracycline efflux protein; tet; confers resistance to tetracycline
