>Addgene plasmid #163180 | B7N6P4 Sequencing Result | analyzer sequence | sequence record 337285
TAATACGACTCACTATAGGGGAATTGTGAGCGGATAACAATTCCCCTCTAGAAATAATTTTGTTTAACTT
TAAGAAGGAGATATACATATGAACGAAAAGTTGGACGCTATTTCAGATGCTTCCTCTGCTGCTTCTGGCC
ACAAATCTGAGGCTACAAAGAGCCCGTGGCCGGGACCTAAGGGAATGATCCCTGTAACATCTGGACAGGC
CGAGGACGCTAACGTGCATAATCGAGCCTACTTGGATAACATCTTAGTGGAGATGAGAGTCATTGATGCA
GTTAAGCCTGACCTGACAACAGAAATATTCGGACACAAGTTTTCTTCACCTCTGACACTTGCTGCTATTA
GCCACTTGGACAAAATTTACCAAGACTCGGGAAGATCACCCATGCACGAAAAGACGATGGCTGCCAAGAG
AGCAAATATATTGAATTGGATTGGAATGGAATCAGATCAGGATTATGAGAGGATAACCAGAGAGGCAGGT
CCGTCCGTTAGAATTGTAAAACCGTTTGCTGACCATGATAGGATTATTGACGAGCTTCAATTTGCTCAGA
AGCTTGGTGCCGTTGCTGTTGGTATTGATATCGACCACGTCCCAGGAACGGACGGTAATTATGATGTTGT
TGATGGTATCAAACTGGGGCCAATTACCCAAGAAGACCTCGCAAAATATGTTGCTTCAGTAGACATTCCC
TTTGTTGCTAAAGGTGTGTTGTCAGTTTTCGACGCACTAAAAGCTAAGAAGGCTGGTGTTTCTGCTATTG
TTGTTTCCCACCATCATGGCAGACTACCTTTCGGTGTTCCACCACTACAAGTCTTACCTGAAATCATAGA
AGCTTTGGCCGGTAGCGGTATTAAGATCTTCGTGGATGGTTCTTTGATGTCGGGCTACGATGCTTATAAA
GCATTGGCTATGGGAGCTGACGCAGTCCTGATAGGTAGAGGAATCCTTTCTGAACTATTGGACTCCGGCG
AGAACGCAGTAATCGAAAAGATTGAGCAAATGAATCAGGAGCTCAGTGAACTGATGATGTATACCAACGT
CAAAGACACAAAATCCTTTGACTCTTCTGTCCTTCATATACAGGCTGCTGCTTTAGAACACCACCATCAC
CACCACCACCACCACCACTGAGATCCGGCTGCTAACAAAGCCCGAAAGGAAGCTGAGTTGGCTGCTGCCA
CCGCTGAGCAATAACTAGCATAACCCCTTGGGGCCTCTAAACGGGTCTTGAGGGGTTTTTTGCTGAAAGG
AGGAACTATATCCGGATTGGCGAATGGG
[124 nt withheld, positions 1289-1412]
C
[91 nt withheld, positions 1414-1504]
A
[49 nt withheld, positions 1506-1554]
CCTTTGACGTTGGAGTCCACGTTCTTT
[37 nt withheld, positions 1582-1618]
ACCCTATCTCGGTCTATTCTTTTGATTTATAAGGGATTTTGCCGATTTCGGCCTATTGGTTAAAAAATGA
GCTGATTTAACAAAAATTTAACGCGAATTTTAACAAAATATTAACGCTTACAATTTAGGTGGCACTTTTC
GGGGAAATGTGCGCGGAACCCCTATTTGTTTATTTTTCTAAATACATTCAAATATGTATCCGCTCATGAG
ACAATAACCCTGATAAATGCTTCAATAATATTGAAAAAGGAAGAGTATGAGTATTCAACATTTCCGTGTC
GCCCTTATTCCCTTTTTTGCGGCATTTTGCCTTCCTGTTTTTGCTCACCCAGAAACGCTGGTGAAAGTAA
AAGATGCTGAAGATCAGTTGGGTGCACGAGTGGGTTACATCGAACTGGATCTCAACAGCGGTAAGATCCT
TGAGAGTTTTCGCCCCGAAGAACGTTTTCCAATGATGAGCACTTTTAAAGTTCTGCTATGTGGCGCGGTA
TTATCCCGTATTGACGCCGGGCAAGAGCAACTCGGTCGCCGCATACACTATTCTCAGAATGACTTGGTTG
AGTACTCACCAGTCACAGAAAAGCATCTTACGGATGGCATGACAGTAAGAGAATTATGCAGTGCTGCCAT
AACCATGAGTGATAACACTGCGGCCAACTTACTTCTGACAACGATCGGAGGACCGAAGGAGCTAACCGCT
TTTTTGCACAACATGGGGGATCATGTAACTCGCCTTGATCGTTGGGAACCGGAGCTGAATGAAGCCATAC
CAAACGACGAGCGTGACACCACGATGCCTGCAGCAATGGCAACAACGTTGCGCAAACTATTAACTGGCGA
ACTACTTACTCTAGCTTCCCGGCAACAATTAATAGACTGGATGGAGGCGGATAAAGTTGCAGGACCACTT
CTGCGCTCGGCCCTTCCGGCTGGCTGGTTTATTGCTGATAAATCTGGAGCCGGTGAGCGTGGGTCTCGCG
GTATCATTGCAGCACTGGGGCCAGATGGTAAGCCCTCCCGTATCGTAGTTATCTACACGACGGGGAGTCA
GGCAACTATGGATGAACGAAATAGACAGATCGCTGAGATAGGTGCCTCACTGATTAAGCATTGGTAACTG
TCAGACCAAGTTTACTCATATATACTTTAGATTGATTTAAAACTTCATTTTTAATTTAAAAGGATCTAGG
TGAAGATCCTTTTTGATAATCTCATGACCAAAATCCCTTAACGTGAGTTTTCGTTCCACTGAGCGTCAGA
CCCCGTAGAAAAGATCAAAGGATCTTCTTGAGATCCTTTTTTTCTGCGCGTAATCTGCTGCTTGCAAACA
AAAAAACCACCGCTACCAGCGGTGGTTTGTTTGCCGGATCAAGAGCTACCAACTCTTTTTCCGAAGGTAA
CTGGCTTCAGCAGAGCGCAGATACCAAATACTGTCCTTCTAGTGTAGCCGTAGTTAGGCCACCACTTCAA
GAACTCTGTAGCACCGCCTACATACCTCGCTCTGCTAATCCTGTTACCAGTGGCTGCTGCCAGTGGCGAT
AAGTCGTGTCTTACCGGGTTGGACTCAAGACGATAGTTACCGGATAAGGCGCAGCGGTCGGGCTGAACGG
GGGGTTCGTGCACACAGCCCAGCTTGGAGCGAACGACCTACACCGAACTGAGATACCTACAGCGTGAGCT
ATGAGAAAGCGCCACGCTTCCCGAAGGGAGAAAGGCGGACAGGTATCCGGTAAGCGGCAGGGTCGGAACA
GGAGAGCGCACGAGGGAGCTTCCAGGGGGAAACGCCTGGTATCTTTATAGTCCTGTCGGGTTTCGCCACC
TCTGACTTGAGCGTCGATTTTTGTGATGCTCGTCAGGGGGGCGGAGCCTATGGAAAAACGCCAGCAACGC
GGCCTTTTTACGGTTCCTGGCCTTTTGCTGGCCTTTTGCTCACATGTTCTTTCCTGCGTTATCCCCTGAT
TCTGTGGATAACCGTATTACCGCCTTTGAGTGAGCTGATACCGCTCGCCGCAGCCGAACGACCGAGCGCA
GCGAGTCAGTGAGCGAGGAAGCGGAAGAGCGCCTGATGCGGTATTTTCTCCTTACGCATCTGTGCGGTAT
TTCACACCGCAATGGTGCACTCTCAGTACAATCTGCTCTGATGCCGCATAGTTAAGCCAGTATACACTCC
GCTATCGCTACGTGACTGGGTCATGGCTGCGCCCCGACACCCGCCAACACCCGCTGACGCGCCCTGACGG
GCTTGTCTGCTCCCGGCATCCGCTTACAGACAAGCTGTGACCGTCTCCGGGAGCTGCATGTGTCAGAGGT
TTTCACCGTCATCACCGAAACGCGCGAGGCAGCTGCGGTAAAGCTCATCAGCGTGGTCGTGAAGCGATTC
ACAGATGTCTGCCTGTTCATCCGCGTCCAGCTCGTTGAGTTTCTCCAGAAGCGTTAATGTCTGGCTTCTG
ATAAAGCGGGCCATGTTAAGGGCGGTTTTTTCCTGTTTGGTCACTGATGCCTCCGTGTAAGGGGGATTTC
TGTTCATGGGGGTAATGATACCGATGAAACGAGAGAGGATGCTCACGATACGGGTTACTGATGATGAACA
TGCCCGGTTACTGGAACGTTGTGAGGGTAAACAACTGGCGGTATGGATGCGGCGGGACCAGAGAAAAATC
ACTCAGGGTCAATGCCAGCGCTTCGTTAATACAGATGTAGGTGTTCCACAGGGTAGCCAGCAGCATCCTG
CGATGCAGATCCGGAACATAATGGTGCAGGGCGCTGACTTCCGCGTTTCCAGACTTTACGAAACACGGAA
ACCGAAGACCATTCATGTTGTTGCTCAGGTCGCAGACGTTTTGCAGCAGCAGTCGCTTCACGTTCGCTCG
CGTATCGGTGATTCATTCTGCTAACCAGTAAGGCAACCCCGCCAGCCTAGCCGGGTCCTCAACGACAGGA
GCACGATCATGCGCACCCGTGGGGCCGCCATGCCGGCGATAATGGCCTGCTTCTCGCCGAAACGTTTGGT
GGCGGGACCAGTGACGAAGGCTTGAGCGAGGGCGTGCAAGATTCCGAATACCGCAAGCGACAGGCCGATC
ATCGTCGCGCTCCAGCGAAAGCGGTCCTCGCCGAAAATGACCCAGAGCGCTGCCGGCACCTGTCCTACGA
GTTGCATGATAAAGAAGACAGTCATAAGTGCGGCGACGATAGTCATGCCCCGCGCCCACCGGAAGGAGCT
GACTGGGTTGAAGGCTCTCAAGGGCATCGGTCGAGATCCCGGTGCCTAATGAGTGAGCTAACTTACATTA
ATTGCGTTGCGCTCACTGCCCGCTTTCCAGTCGGGAAACCTGTCGTGCCAGCTGCATTAATGAATCGGCC
AACGCGCGGGGAGAGGCGGTTTGCGTATTGGGCGCCAGGGTGGTTTTTCTTTTCACCAGTGAGACGGGCA
ACAGCTGATTGCCCTTCACCGCCTGGCCCTGAGAGAGTTGCAGCAAGCGGTCCACGCTGGTTTGCCCCAG
CAGGCGAAAATCCTGTTTGATGGTGGTTAACGGCGGGATATAACATGAGCTGTCTTCGGTATCATCGTAT
CCCACTACCGAGATATCCGCACCAACGCGCAGCCCGGACTCGGTAATGGCGCGCATTGCGCCCAGCGCCA
TCTGATCGTTGGCAACCAGCATCGCAGTGGGAACGATGCCCTCATTCAGCATTTGCATGGTTTGTTGAAA
ACCGGACATGGCACTCCAGTCGCCTTCCCGTTCCGCTATCGGCTGAATTTGATTGCGAGTGAGATATTTA
TGCCAGCCAGCCAGACGCAGACGCGCCGAGACAGAACTTAATGGGCCCGCTAACAGCGCGATTTGCTGGT
GACCCAATGCGACCAGATGCTCCACGCCCAGTCGCGTACCGTCTTCATGGGAGAAAATAATACTGTTGAT
GGGTGTCTGGTCAGAGACATCAAGAAATAACGCCGGAACATTAGTGCAGGCAGCTTCCACAGCAATGGCA
TCCTGGTCATCCAGCGGATAGTTAATGATCAGCCCACTGACGCGTTGCGCGAGAAGATTGTGCACCGCCG
CTTTACAGGCTTCGACGCCGCTTCGTTCTACCATCGACACCACCACGCTGGCACCCAGTTGATCGGCGCG
AGATTTAATCGCCGCGACAATTTGCGACGGCGCGTGCAGGGCCAGACTGGAGGTGGCAACGCCAATCAGC
AACGACTGTTTGCCCGCCAGTTGTTGTGCCACGCGGTTGGGAATGTAATTCAGCTCCGCCATCGCCGCTT
CCACTTTTTCCCGCGTTTTCGCAGAAACGTGGCTGGCCTGGTTCACCACGCGGGAAACGGTCTGATAAGA
GACACCGGCATACTCTGCGACATCGTATAACGTTACTGGTTTCACATTCACCACCCTGAATTGACTCTCT
TCCGGGCGCTATCATGCCATACCGCGAAAGGTTTTGCGCCATTCGATGGTGTCCGGGATCTCGACGCTCT
CCCTTATGCGACTCCTGCATTAGGAAGCAGCCCAGTAGTAGGTTGAGGCCGTTGAGCACCGCCGCCGCAA
GGAATGGTGCATGCAAGGAGATGGCGCCCAACAGTCCCCCGGCCACGGGGCCTGCCACCATACCCACGCC
GAAACAAGCGCTCATGAGCCCGAAGTGGCGAGCCCGATCTTCCCCATCGGTGATGTCGGCGATATAGGCG
CCAGCAACCGCACCTGTGGCGCCGGTGATGCCGGCCACGATGCGTCCGGCGTAGAGGATCGAGATCTCGA
TCCCGCGAAAT
Features (pLannotate 1.2.2; 18 found; start..end, strand, type, name):
      1..19      +  promoter       T7 promoter: promoter for bacteriophage T7 RNA polymerase
     20..44      +  protein_bind   lac operator: The lac repressor binds to the lac operator to inhibit transcription in E. coli. This inhibition can be relieved by adding lactose or isopropyl-β-D-thiogalactopyranoside (IPTG). lac repressor encoded by lacI
     59..81      +  RBS            RBS: efficient ribosome binding site from bacteriophage T7 gene 10 (Olins and Rangwala, 1989)
   1109..1135    +  CDS            9xHis: 9xHis affinity tag
   1148..1197    +  CDS            SET1 (fragment): solubility-enhancement tag derived from T7 phage gene 10B
   1205..1252    +  terminator     T7 terminator: transcription terminator for bacteriophage T7 RNA polymerase
   1289..1717    +  rep_origin     f1 ori (sequence partly withheld): f1 bacteriophage origin of replication; arrow indicates direction of (+) strand synthesis
   1770..1874    +  promoter       AmpR promoter: bla
   1875..2735    +  CDS            AmpR: β-lactamase; bla; confers resistance to ampicillin, carbenicillin, and related antibiotics
   2906..3494    +  rep_origin     ori: high-copy-number ColE1/pMB1/pBR322/pUC origin of replication
   3680..3819    -  misc_feature   bom: basis of mobility region from pBR322
   3921..4112    -  CDS            rop: Rop protein, which maintains plasmids at low copy number; rop
   4129..4509    +  CDS            YPB1_ECOLX: Protein predicted: Swiss-Prot protein existence level 4. From Escherichia coli.
   4581..4872    -  CDS            TcR (fragment): tetracycline efflux protein; tet; confers resistance to tetracycline
   4887..4908    -  protein_bind   CAP binding site: CAP binding activates transcription in the presence of cAMP. E. coli catabolite activator protein
   4921..6003    -  CDS            lacI: lac repressor; lacI; The lac repressor binds to the lac operator to inhibit transcription in E. coli. This inhibition can be relieved by adding lactose or isopropyl-β-D-thiogalactopyranoside (IPTG).
   6004..6081    -  promoter       lacI promoter: lacI
   6089..6368    -  CDS            TcR (fragment): tetracycline efflux protein; tet; confers resistance to tetracycline
