[The description below was written by a language model from this plasmid's Addgene catalogue record and pLannotate feature annotations shown in this document.]
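Description:
B7N6P4 is a bacterial expression plasmid built on the pET21a(+) backbone for inducible production of the Escherichia coli protein with UniProt identifier B7N6P4, annotated as L-2-hydroxyglutarate dehydrogenase. In the full 6,650 nt sequence, the open reading frame is recognised as lhgD (also called lhgO). It sits downstream of a T7 promoter fused to a lac operator and the strong ribosome binding site from phage T7 gene 10, and is followed by a T7 terminator. Transcription therefore requires T7 RNA polymerase, normally supplied by a DE3-type expression host. The plasmid-borne lacI gene, under its own promoter, provides lac repressor to keep the promoter silent until IPTG or lactose is added.

A polyhistidine tag follows the coding sequence for metal-affinity purification. The catalogue lists it as 10xHis, while the annotation software detects a 9xHis match. The catalogue also lists an N-terminal T7 tag on the backbone, but no such feature is annotated, and the lhgD reading frame begins only a few bases after the ribosome binding site.

The plasmid is propagated through a ColE1/pBR322-type origin with the adjacent bom and rop elements, and is selected with ampicillin via β-lactamase. An f1 origin is also present, along with nonfunctional tetracycline-resistance fragments left over from pBR322.

A second, shorter sequencing record (6,389 nt) shows the same backbone features but has no annotated insert and a smaller gap between the ribosome binding site and the His tag. The two records therefore do not fully agree on the insert region. The associated study examined enzyme functional annotation in the EC 1.1.3.15 class, so the construct fits recombinant expression and purification of this enzyme for activity testing.
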