Addgene plasmid #163180: B7N6P4
Purpose: Inducible expression of UniProt identifier B7N6P4
Depositing lab: Martin Engqvist. Depositing organization: Chalmers University of Technology. Publication: Experimental and computational investigation of enzyme functional annotations uncovers misannotation in the EC 1.1.3.15 enzyme class. Rembeza E, Engqvist MKM. PLoS Comput Biol. 2021 Sep 23;17(9):e1009446. doi: 10.1371/journal.pcbi.1009446. eCollection 2021 Sep. PubMed 34555022.
Backbone
  Vector backbone: pET21a(+)
  Vector type: Bacterial Expression
Growth in bacteria
  Bacterial resistance: Ampicillin, 100 μg/mL
  Growth temperature: 37°C
  Growth strain: DH5alpha
  Copy number: High Copy
Gene/Insert
  Gene/Insert name: B7N6P4 (alt name: L-2-hydroxyglutarate dehydrogenase)
  Species: Escherichia coli
  Promoter: T7
  Tag / fusion protein: T7 (N terminal on backbone); 10xHis (C terminal on backbone)
  Cloning method: Unknown
  Sequencing primers: 5′ T7; 3′ T7-term
Terms and licenses: Academic/Nonprofit Terms; Industry Terms: Not Available to Industry
Depositor comments: Insert name is a UniProt identifier
How to cite: B7N6P4 was a gift from Martin Engqvist (Addgene plasmid # 163180 ; http://n2t.net/addgene:163180 ; RRID:Addgene_163180)
