>Addgene plasmid #163180 | B7N6P4 | depositor partial sequence | sequence record 316234 | insert gene sequence
ATGTACGATTTTGTTATCATTGGAGGAGGAATAATTGGTATGTCGACTGCTATGCAGCTTATTGATGTTT
ATCCAGATGCTAGAATTGCTCTACTGGAAAAGGAGTCTGGCCCAGCCTGCCATCAGACTGGACACAACTC
TGGTGTTATTCACGCAGGTGTGTACTATACTCCTGGTTCACTAAAAGCCCAATTTTGCTTGGCCGGTAAC
AGAGCCACGAAGGCATTTTGTGATCAGAACGGTATTAGATATGATAATTGCGGAAAGATGCTTGTGGCCA
CTTCGGAGTTGGAGATGGAAAGGATGCGTGCTCTCTGGGAGCGAACCGCCGCCAATGGTATAGAGCGTGA
ATGGTTGAATGCAGAAGAACTCAGAGAAAGAGAACCCAACATCACCGGCTTAGGTGGGATTTTCGTTCCC
TCATCCGGCATTGTTTCGTATCGAGAGGTAACTGCTGCTATGGCTAAGATATTTCAGGCTAGAGGTGGTG
AGATTATTTACAACGCAGAGGTTTCTGGGTTGAGCGAACACAAGAACGGTGTTGTTATTAGAACAAGACA
GGGTGGTGAATATGAGGCCTCTACATTGATCTCATGCTCAGGATTGATGGCCGACAGGTTGGTGAAAATG
CTTGGTCTCGAACCTGGTTTCATTATCTGTCCTTTTCGAGGAGAATATTTCAGATTGGCACCAGAGCACA
ATCAGATCGTAAATCATCTTATATACCCAATACCCGATCCAGCTATGCCTTTCTTGGGCGTCCATCTGAC
GAGAATGATTGATGGATCAGTTACCGTCGGTCCTAATGCTGTTTTAGCTTTTAAGAGGGAAGGGTACAGA
AAACGTGACTTCAGTTTCTCTGACACTCTTGAGATTCTTGGGTCGTCCGGTATCCGTAGAGTTCTGCAGA
ATCACCTACGTAGCGGTCTTGGCGAGATGAAGAATTCACTGTGTAAATCTGGGTATTTGAGGCTCGTGCA
GAAGTACTGCCCAAGGTTGAGCCTTTCAGATTTGCAGCCTTGGCCCGCAGGCGTTCGAGCTCAGGCCGTC
TCACCTGACGGAAAGCTTATAGATGACTTTCTTTTCGTTACAACTCCTAGAACCATTCATACATGCAATG
CCCCAAGCCCAGCCGCCACTTCAGCCATACCTATTGGGGCTCATATAGTAAGCAAAGTTCAGACACTTCT
AGCTTCACAATCAAATCCTGGACGTACTCTAAGAGCTGCTCGAAGTGTAGATGCACTTCATGCCGCATTT
AACCAAGCTGCTGCTTTGGAACACCACCATCAC
